>Addgene plasmid #84092 | pFGC5941-PacI-ath-STTM167 | addgene full sequence | sequence record 167202 | Addgene NGS Result
TGAGACTTTTCAACAAAGGGTAGTTTCGGGAAACCTCCTCGGATTCCATTGCCCAGCTATCTGTCACCTC
ATCGAAAGGACAGTAGAAAAGGAAGGTGGCTCCTACAAATGCCATCATCGCGATAAAGGAAAGGCTATCA
TTCAAGATGCCTCTGCCGACAGTGGTCCCAAAGATGGACCCCCACCCACGAGGAGCATCGTGGAAAAAGA
AGACGTTCCAACCACGTCTTCAAAGCAAGTGGATTGATGTGACATCTCCACTGACATAAGGGATGACGCA
CAACCCCACTATCCTTCGCAAGACCCTTCCTCTATATAAGGAAGTTCATTTCATTTGGAGAGGACAGCCC
AAGCTTGGTACCTAGATCATGCTCTGGGCAGCTTCAGTCGTTGTTGTTATGGTCTAATTTAAATATGGTC
TAAAGAAGAAGAATCAGATCATGCTCTAGGCAGCTTCAGGATCCACTAGTGAATTCGGTACGCTGAAATC
ACCAGTCTCTCTCTACAAATCTATCTCTCTCTATTTTCTCCATAAATAATGTGTGAGTAGTTTCCCGATA
AGGGAAATTAGGGTTCTTATAGGGTTTCGCTCATGTGTTGAGCATATAAGAGACCCTTAGTATGTATTTG
TATTTGTAAAATACTTCTATCAATAAAATTTCTAATTCCTAAAACCAAAATCCAGTACTAAAATCCAGAT
CTCCTAAAGTCCCTATAGATCTTTGTCGTGAATATAAACCAGACACGAGACGACTAGACCTGGAGCCCAG
ACGCCGTTCGAAGCTAGAAGTACCGCTTAGGCAGGAGGCCGTTAGGGAAAAGATGCTAAGGCAGGGTTGG
TTACGTTGACTCCCCCGTAGGTTTGGTTTAAATATGATGAAGTGGACGGAAGGAAGGAGGAAGACAAGGA
AGGATAAGGTTGCAGGCCCTGTGCAAGGTAAGAAGATGGAAATTTGATAGAGGTACGCTACTATACTTAT
ACTATACGCTAAGGGAATGATTGTATTTATACCCTATACCCCCTAATAACCCCTTATCAATTTAAGAAAT
AATCCGCATAAGCCCCCGCTTAAAAATTGGTATCAGAGCCATGAATAGGTCTATGACCAAAACTCAAGAG
GATAAAACCTCACCAAAATACGAAAGAGTCCTTAACTCTAAAGATAAAAGATCTTTCAAGATCAAAACTA
GTTCCCTCACACCGGTGACGGGGATCGCATGCGACCTCTAGACCATCACATTGGAGCTTCAGCTGCTCGA
GTTCTATAGTGTCACCTAAATCGTATGTGTATGATACATAAGGTTATGTATTAATTGTAGCCGCGTTCTA
ACGTCGACAGGCCTGTACCAATTACGCCCCGCCCTGCCACTCATCGCAGTACTGTTGTAATTCATTAAGC
ATTCTGCCGACATGGAAGCCATCACAAACGGCATGATGAACCTGAATCGCCAGCGGCATCAGCACCTTGT
CGCCTTGCGTATAATATTTGCCCATGGTGAAAACGGGGGCGAAGAAGTTGTCCATATTGGCCACGTTTAA
ATCAAAACTGGTGAAACTCACCCAGGGATTGGCTGAGACGAAAAACATATTCTCAATAAACCCTTTAGGG
AAATAGGCCAGGTTTTCACCGTAACACGCCACATCTTGCGAATATATGTGTAGAAACTGCCGGAAATCGT
CGTGGTATTCACTCCAGAGCGATGAAAACGTTTCAGTTTGCTCATGGAAAACGGTGTAACAAGGGTGAAC
ACTATCCCATATTACCAGCTCACCGTCTTTCATTGCCATACGGAACTCCGGATGAGCATTCATCAGGCGG
GCAAGAATGTGAATAAAGGCCGGATAAAACTTGTGCTTATTTTTCTTTACGGTCTTTAAAAAGGCCGTAA
TATCCAGCTGAACGGTCTGGTTATAGGTACATTGAGCAACTGACTGAAATGCCTCAAAATGTTCTTTACG
ATGCCATTGGGATATATCAACGGTGGTATATCCAGTGATTTCTTTCTCCATTTTAGCTTCCTTAGCTCCT
GAAAATCTCGATAACTCATTAAAACTTATCGATGATAAGCTGTCAAACATGAGAATTTAGCCCGCCTAAT
GAGCGGGCTTTTTGCTGTGATCCGCGTTGCTGGCGTTTTTCCATAGGCTCCGCCCCCCTGACGAGCATCA
CAAAAATCGACGCTCAAGTCAGAGGTGGCGAAACCCGACAGGACTATAAAGATACCAGGCGTTTCCCCCC
TGGAAGCTCCCTCGTGCGCTCTCCTGTTCCGACCCTGCCGCTTACCGGATACCTGTCCGCCTTTCTTAAT
TAAGACCCGGGACTAGTCCCTAGAGTCCTGCTTTAATGAGATATGCGAGACGCCTATGATCGCATGATAT
TTGCTTTCAATTCTGTTGTGCACGTTGTAAAAAACCTGAGCATGTGTAGCTCAGATCCTTACCGCCGGTT
TCGGTTCATTCTAATGAATATATCACCCGTTACTATCGTATTTTTATGAATAATATTCTCCGTTCAATTT
ACTGATTGTACCCTACTACTTATATGTACAATATTAAAATGAAAACAATATATTGTGCTGAATAGGTTTA
TAGCGACATCTATGATAGAGCGCCACAATAACAAACAATTGCGTTTTATTATTACAAATCCAATTTTAAA
AAAAGCGGCAGAACCGGTCAAACCTAAAAGACTGATTACATAAATCTTATTCAAATTTCAAAAGTGCCCC
AGGGGCTAGTATCTACGACACACCGAGCGGCGAACTAATAACGCTCACTGAAGGGAACTCCGGTTCCCCG
CCGGCGCGCATGGGTGAGATTCCTTGAAGTTGAGTATTGGCCGTCCGCTCTACCGAAAGTTACGGGCACC
ATTCAACCCGGTCCAGCACGGCGGCCGGGTAACCGACTTGCTGCCCCGAGAATTATGCAGCATTTTTTTG
GTGTATGTGGGCCCCAAATGAAGTGCAGGTCAAACCTTGACAGTGACGACAAATCGTTGGGCGGGTCCAG
GGCGAATTTTGCGACAACATGTCGAGGCTCAGCAGGACCTGCAGGCATGCAAGCTTGGCACTGGCCGTCG
TTTTACAACGTCGTGACTGGGAAAACCCTGGCGTTACCCAACTTAATCGCCTTGCAGCACATCCCCCTTT
CGCCAGCTGGCGTAATAGCGAAGAGGCCCGCACCGATCGCCCTTCCCAACAGTTGCGCAGCCTGAATGGC
GAATGCTAGAGCAGCTTGAGCTTGGATCAGATTGTCGTTTCCCGCCTTCAGTTTAAACTATCAGTGTTTG
ACAGGATATATTGGCGGGTAAACCTAAGAGAAAAGAGCGTTTATTAGAATAATCGGATATTTAAAAGGGC
GTGAAAAGGTTTATCCGTTCGTCCATTTGTATGTGCATGCCAACCACAGGGTTCCCCTCGGGATCAAAGT
ACTTTGATCCAACCCCTCCGCTGCTATAGTGCAGTCGGCTTCTGACGTTCAGTGCAGCCGTCTTCTGAAA
ACGACATGTCGCACAAGTCCTAAGTTACGCGACAGGCTGCCGCCCTGCCCTTTTCCTGGCGTTTTCTTGT
CGCGTGTTTTAGTCGCATAAAGTAGAATACTTGCGACTAGAACCGGAGACATTACGCCATGAACAAGAGC
GCCGCCGCTGGCCTGCTGGGCTATGCCCGCGTCAGCACCGACGACCAGGACTTGACCAACCAACGGGCCG
AACTGCACGCGGCCGGCTGCACCAAGCTGTTTTCCGAGAAGATCACCGGCACCAGGCGCGACCGCCCGGA
GCTGGCCAGGATGCTTGACCACCTACGCCCTGGCGACGTTGTGACAGTGACCAGGCTAGACCGCCTGGCC
CGCAGCACCCGCGACCTACTGGACATTGCCGAGCGCATCCAGGAGGCCGGCGCGGGCCTGCGTAGCCTGG
CAGAGCCGTGGGCCGACACCACCACGCCGGCCGGCCGCATGGTGTTGACCGTGTTCGCCGGCATTGCCGA
GTTCGAGCGTTCCCTAATCATCGACCGCACCCGGAGCGGGCGCGAGGCCGCCAAGGCCCGAGGCGTGAAG
TTTGGCCCCCGCCCTACCCTCACCCCGGCACAGATCGCGCACGCCCGCGAGCTGATCGACCAGGAAGGCC
GCACCGTGAAAGAGGCGGCTGCACTGCTTGGCGTGCATCGCTCGACCCTGTACCGCGCACTTGAGCGCAG
CGAGGAAGTGACGCCCACCGAGGCCAGGCGGCGCGGTGCCTTCCGTGAGGACGCATTGACCGAGGCCGAC
GCCCTGGCGGCCGCCGAGAATGAACGCCAAGAGGAACAAGCATGAAACCGCACCAGGACGGCCAGGACGA
ACCGTTTTTCATTACCGAAGAGATCGAGGCGGAGATGATCGCGGCCGGGTACGTGTTCGAGCCGCCCGCG
CACGTCTCAACCGTGCGGCTGCATGAAATCCTGGCCGGTTTGTCTGATGCCAAGCTGGCGGCCTGGCCGG
CCAGCTTGGCCGCTGAAGAAACCGAGCGCCGCCGTCTAAAAAGGTGATGTGTATTTGAGTAAAACAGCTT
GCGTCATGCGGTCGCTGCGTATATGATGCGATGAGTAAATAAACAAATACGCAAGGGGAACGCATGAAGG
TTATCGCTGTACTTAACCAGAAAGGCGGGTCAGGCAAGACGACCATCGCAACCCATCTAGCCCGCGCCCT
GCAACTCGCCGGGGCCGATGTTCTGTTAGTCGATTCCGATCCCCAGGGCAGTGCCCGCGATTGGGCGGCC
GTGCGGGAAGATCAACCGCTAACCGTTGTCGGCATCGACCGCCCGACGATTGACCGCGACGTGAAGGCCA
TCGGCCGGCGCGACTTCGTAGTGATCGACGGAGCGCCCCAGGCGGCGGACTTGGCTGTGTCCGCGATCAA
GGCAGCCGACTTCGTGCTGATTCCGGTGCAGCCAAGCCCTTACGACATATGGGCCACCGCCGACCTGGTG
GAGCTGGTTAAGCAGCGCATTGAGGTCACGGATGGAAGGCTACAAGCGGCCTTTGTCGTGTCGCGGGCGA
TCAAAGGCACGCGCATCGGCGGTGAGGTTGCCGAGGCGCTGGCCGGGTACGAGCTGCCCATTCTTGAGTC
CCGTATCACGCAGCGCGTGAGCTACCCAGGCACTGCCGCCGCCGGCACAACCGTTCTTGAATCAGAACCC
GAGGGCGACGCTGCCCGCGAGGTCCAGGCGCTGGCCGCTGAAATTAAATCAAAACTCATTTGAGTTAATG
AGGTAAAGAGAAAATGAGCAAAAGCACAAACACGCTAAGTGCCGGCCGTCCGAGCGCACGCAGCAGCAAG
GCTGCAACGTTGGCCAGCCTGGCAGACACGCCAGCCATGAAGCGGGTCAACTTTCAGTTGCCGGCGGAGG
ATCACACCAAGCTGAAGATGTACGCGGTACGCCAAGGCAAGACCATTACCGAGCTGCTATCTGAATACAT
CGCGCAGCTACCAGAGTAAATGAGCAAATGAATAAATGAGTAGATGAATTTTAGCGGCTAAAGGAGGCGG
CATGGAAAATCAAGAACAACCAGGCACCGACGCCGTGGAATGCCCCATGTGTGGAGGAACGGGCGGTTGG
CCAGGCGTAAGCGGCTGGGTTGCCTGCCGGCCCTGCAATGGCACTGGAACCCCCAAGCCCGAGGAATCGG
CGTGAGCGGTCGCAAACCATCCGGCCCGGTACAAATCGGCGCGGCGCTGGGTGATGACCTGGTGGAGAAG
TTGAAGGCCGCGCAGGCCGCCCAGCGGCAACGCATCGAGGCAGAAGCACGCCCCGGTGAATCGTGGCAAG
CGGCCGCTGATCGAATCCGCAAAGAATCCCGGCAACCGCCGGCAGCCGGTGCGCCGTCGATTAGGAAGCC
GCCCAAGGGCGACGAGCAACCAGATTTTTTCGTTCCGATGCTCTATGACGTGGGCACCCGCGATAGTCGC
AGCATCATGGACGTGGCCGTTTTCCGTCTGTCGAAGCGTGACCGACGAGCTGGCGAGGTGATCCGCTACG
AGCTTCCAGACGGGCACGTAGAGGTTTCCGCAGGGCCGGCCGGCATGGCCAGTGTGTGGGATTACGACCT
GGTACTGATGGCGGTTTCCCATCTAACCGAATCCATGAACCGATACCGGGAAGGGAAGGGAGACAAGCCC
GGCCGCGTGTTCCGTCCACACGTTGCGGACGTACTCAAGTTCTGCCGGCGAGCCGATGGCGGAAAGCAGA
AAGACGACCTGGTAGAAACCTGCATTCGGTTAAACACCACGCACGTTGCCATGCAGCGTACGAAGAAGGC
CAAGAACGGCCGCCTGGTGACGGTATCCGAGGGTGAAGCCTTGATTAGCCGCTACAAGATCGTAAAGAGC
GAAACCGGGCGGCCGGAGTACATCGAGATCGAGCTAGCTGATTGGATGTACCGCGAGATCACAGAAGGCA
AGAACCCGGACGTGCTGACGGTTCACCCCGATTACTTTTTGATCGATCCCGGCATCGGCCGTTTTCTCTA
CCGCCTGGCACGCCGCGCCGCAGGCAAGGCAGAAGCCAGATGGTTGTTCAAGACGATCTACGAACGCAGT
GGCAGCGCCGGAGAGTTCAAGAAGTTCTGTTTCACCGTGCGCAAGCTGATCGGGTCAAATGACCTGCCGG
AGTACGATTTGAAGGAGGAGGCGGGGCAGGCTGGCCCGATCCTAGTCATGCGCTACCGCAACCTGATCGA
GGGCGAAGCATCCGCCGGTTCCTAATGTACGGAGCAGATGCTAGGGCAAATTGCCCTAGCAGGGGAAAAA
GGTCGAAAAGGTCTCTTTCCTGTGGATAGCACGTACATTGGGAACCCAAAGCCGTACATTGGGAACCGGA
ACCCGTACATTGGGAACCCAAAGCCGTACATTGGGAACCGGTCACACATGTAAGTGACTGATATAAAAGA
GAAAAAAGGCGATTTTTCCGCCTAAAACTCTTTAAAACTTATTAAAACTCTTAAAACCCGCCTGGCCTGT
GCATAACTGTCTGGCCAGCGCACAGCCGAAGAGCTGCAAAAAGCGCCTACCCTTCGGTCGCTGCGCTCCC
TACGCCCCGCCGCTTCGCGTCGGCCTATCGCGGCCGCTGGCCGCTCAAAAATGGCTGGCCTACGGCCAGG
CAATCTACCAGGGCGCGGACAAGCCGCGCCGTCGCCACTCGACCGCCGGCGCCCACATCAAGGCACCCTG
CCTCGCGCGTTTCGGTGATGACGGTGAAAACCTCTGACACATGCAGCTCCCGGAGACGGTCACAGCTTGT
CTGTAAGCGGATGCCGGGAGCAGACAAGCCCGTCAGGGCGCGTCAGCGGGTGTTGGCGGGTGTCGGGGCG
CAGCCATGACCCAGTCACGTAGCGATAGCGGAGTGTATACTGGCTTAACTATGCGGCATCAGAGCAGATT
GTACTGAGAGTGCACCATATGCGGTGTGAAATACCGCACAGATGCGTAAGGAGAAAATACCGCATCAGGC
GCTCTTCCGCTTCCTCGCTCACTGACTCGCTGCGCTCGGTCGTTCGGCTGCGGCGAGCGGTATCAGCTCA
CTCAAAGGCGGTAATACGGTTATCCACAGAATCAGGGGATAACGCAGGAAAGAACATGTGAGCAAAAGGC
CAGCAAAAGGCCAGGAACCGTAAAAAGGCCGCGTTGCTGGCGTTTTTCCATAGGCTCCGCCCCCCTGACG
AGCATCACAAAAATCGACGCTCAAGTCAGAGGTGGCGAAACCCGACAGGACTATAAAGATACCAGGCGTT
TCCCCCTGGAAGCTCCCTCGTGCGCTCTCCTGTTCCGACCCTGCCGCTTACCGGATACCTGTCCGCCTTT
CTCCCTTCGGGAAGCGTGGCGCTTTCTCATAGCTCACGCTGTAGGTATCTCAGTTCGGTGTAGGTCGTTC
GCTCCAAGCTGGGCTGTGTGCACGAACCCCCCGTTCAGCCCGACCGCTGCGCCTTATCCGGTAACTATCG
TCTTGAGTCCAACCCGGTAAGACACGACTTATCGCCACTGGCAGCAGCCACTGGTAACAGGATTAGCAGA
GCGAGGTATGTAGGCGGTGCTACAGAGTTCTTGAAGTGGTGGCCTAACTACGGCTACACTAGAAGGACAG
TATTTGGTATCTGCGCTCTGCTGAAGCCAGTTACCTTCGGAAAAAGAGTTGGTAGCTCTTGATCCGGCAA
ACAAACCACCGCTGGTAGCGGTGGTTTTTTTGTTTGCAAGCAGCAGATTACGCGCAGAAAAAAAGGATCT
CAAGAAGATCCTTTGATCTTTTCTACGGGGTCTGACGCTCAGTGGAACGAAAACTCACGTTAAGGGATTT
TGGTCATGCATTCTAGGTACTAAAACAATTCATCCAGTAAAATATAATATTTTATTTTCTCCCAATCAGG
CTTGATCCCCAGTAAGTCAAAAAATAGCTCGACATACTGTTCTTCCCCGATATCCTCCCTGATCGACCGG
ACGCAGAAGGCAATGTCATACCACTTGTCCGCCCTGCCGCTTCTCCCAAGATCAATAAAGCCACTTACTT
TGCCATCTTTCACAAAGATGTTGCTGTCTCCCAGGTCGCCGTGGGAAAAGACAAGTTCCTCTTCGGGCTT
TTCCGTCTTTAAAAAATCATACAGCTCGCGCGGATCTTTAAATGGAGTGTCTTCTTCCCAGTTTTCGCAA
TCCACATCGGCCAGATCGTTATTCAGTAAGTAATCCAATTCGGCTAAGCGGCTGTCTAAGCTATTCGTAT
AGGGACAATCCGATATGTCGATGGAGTGAAAGAGCCTGATGCACTCCGCATACAGCTCGATAATCTTTTC
AGGGCTTTGTTCATCTTCATACTCTTCCGAGCAAAGGACGCCATCGGCCTCACTCATGAGCAGATTGCTC
CAGCCATCATGCCGTTCAAAGTGCAGGACCTTTGGAACAGGCAGCTTTCCTTCCAGCCATAGCATCATGT
CCTTTTCCCGTTCCACATCATAGGTGGTCCCTTTATACCGGCTGTCCGTCATTTTTAAATATAGGTTTTC
ATTTTCTCCCACCAGCTTATATACCTTAGCAGGAGACATTCCTTCCGTATCTTTTACGCAGCGGTATTTT
TCGATCAGTTTTTTCAATTCCGGTGATATTCTCATTTTAGCCATTTATTATTTCCTTCCTCTTTTCTACA
GTATTTAAAGATACCCCAAGAAGCTAATTATAACAAGACGAACTCCAATTCACTGTTCCTTGCATTCTAA
AACCTTAAATACCAGAAAACAGCTTTTTCAAAGTTGTTTTCAAAGTTGGCGTATAACATAGTATCGACGG
AGCCGATTTTGAAACCGCGGTGATCACAGGCAGCAACGCTCTGTCATCGTTACAATCAACATGCTACCCT
CCGCGAGATCATCCGTGTTTCAAACCCGGCAGCTTAGTTGCCGTTCTTCCGAATAGCATCGGTAACATGA
GCAAAGTCTGCCGCCTTACAACGGCTCTCCCGCTGACGCCGTCCCGGACTGATGGGCTGCCTGTATCGAG
TGGTGATTTTGTGCCGAGCTGCCGGTCGGGGAGCTGTTGGCTGGCTGGTGGCAGGATATATTGTGGTGTA
AACAAATTGACGCTTAGACAACTTAATAACACATTGCGGACGTTTTTAATGTACTGAATTAACGCCGAAT
TAATTCGAGCTCGGATCTGATAATTTATTTGAAAATTCATAAGAAAAGCAAACGTTACATGAATTGATGA
AACAATACAAAGACAGATAAAGCCACGCACATTTAGGATATTGGCCGAGATTACTGAATATTGAGTAAGA
TCACGGAATTTCTGACAGGAGCATGTCTTCAATTCAGCCCAAATGGCAGTTGAAATACTCAAACCGCCCC
ATATGCAGGAGCGGATCATTCATTGTTTGTTTGGTTGCCTTTGCCAACATGGGAGTCCAAGATTCTGCAG
TCAAATCTCGGTGACGGGCAGGACCGGACGGGGCGGTACCGGCAGGCTGAAGTCCAGCTGCCAGAAACCC
ACGTCATGCCAGTTCCCGTGCTTGAAGCCGGCCGCCCGCAGCATGCCGCGGGGGGCATATCCGAGCGCCT
CGTGCATGCGCACGCTCGGGTCGTTGGGCAGCCCGATGACAGCGACCACGCTCTTGAAGCCCTGTGCCTC
CAGGGACTTCAGCAGGTGGGTGTAGAGCGTGGAGCCCAGTCCCGTCCGCTGGTGGCGGGGGGAGACGTAC
ACGGTCGACTCGGCCGTCCAGTCGTAGGCGTTGCGTGCCTTCCAGGGGCCCGCGTAGGCGATGCCGGCGA
CCTCGCCGTCCACCTCGGCGACGAGCCAGGGATAGCGCTCCCGCAGACGGACGAGGTCGTCCGTCCACTC
CTGCGGTTCCTGCGGCTCGGTACGGAAGTTGACCGTGCTTGTCTCGATGTAGTGGTTGACGATGGTGCAG
ACCGCCGGCATGTCCGCCTCGGTGGCACGGCGGATGTCGGCCGGGCGTCGTTCTGGGCTCATCGATTCGA
TTTGGTGTATCGAGATTGGTTATGAAATTCAGATGCTAGTGTAATGTATTGGTAATTTGGGAAGATATAA
TAGGAAGCAAGGCTATTTATCCATTTCTGAAAAGGCGAAATGGCGTCACCGCGAGCGTCACGCGCATTCC
GTTCTTGCTGTAAAGCGTTGTTTGGTACACTTTTGACTAGCGAGGCTTGGCGTGTCAGCGTATCTATTCA
AAAGTCGTTAATGGCTGCGGATCAAGAAAAAGTTGGAATAGAAACAGAATACCCGCGAAATTCAGGCCCG
GTTGCCATGTCCTACACGCCGAAATAAACGACCAAATTAGTAGAAAAATAAAAACTGACTCGGATACTTA
CGTCACGTCTTGCGCACTGATTTGAAAAATCTCAGAATTCATGGATCCTAGGTGAGTCTAGAGAGTTAAT
TAAGTTTGCAAGCAGCAGATTACGCGCAGAAAAAAAGGATCTCAAGGAGATCCTTTGGATCACAAAAAAA
AGCCCGCTCATTAGGCGGGTTAAATTCCCGGGTACTGCAGCCGATTCATTAATGCAGGTTAACCTGGCTT
ATCGAAATTAATACGACTCACTATAGGGAGACCGGTAGATCTGATCCCTACTCCAAAAATGTCAAAGATA
CAGTCTCAGAAGACCAAAGGGCTAT
Features (pLannotate 1.2.2; 27 found; start..end, strand, type, name):
      1..346     +  promoter       CaMV 35S promoter: strong constitutive promoter from cauliflower mosaic virus
    298..344     +  promoter       minimal CaMV 35S promoter: minimal 35S promoter from cauliflower mosaic virus
    525..701     +  polyA_signal   CaMV poly(A) signal: cauliflower mosaic virus polyadenylation signal
   1263..1281    -  promoter       SP6 promoter: promoter for bacteriophage SP6 RNA polymerase
   1352..2011    -  CDS            CmR: chloramphenicol acetyltransferase; cat; confers resistance to chloramphenicol
   2012..2048    -  promoter       cat promoter (fragment): promoter of the E. coli cat gene encoding chloramphenicol acetyltransferase
   2048..2076    -  promoter       tet promoter: E. coli promoter for tetracycline efflux protein gene
   2138..2306    -  rep_origin     ori (fragment): high-copy-number ColE1/pMB1/pBR322/pUC origin of replication
   2338..3045    +  terminator     OCS terminator: octopine synthase terminator
   3046..3066    +  misc_feature   MCS (fragment): pUC18/19 multiple cloning site
   3069..3223    +  CDS            lacZα (fragment): LacZα fragment of β-galactosidase; lacZ fragment
   3289..3313    +  misc_feature   RB T-DNA repeat: right border repeat from nopaline C58 T-DNA
   3653..4054    +  CDS            Y4CG_SINFN (fragment): Protein inferred from homology: Swiss-Prot protein existence level 3. From Sinorhizobium fredii (strain NBRC 101917 / NGR234).
   4614..5243    +  CDS            pVS1 StaA: stability protein from the Pseudomonas plasmid pVS1 (Heeb et al., 2000)
   5672..6745    +  CDS            pVS1 RepA: replication protein from the Pseudomonas plasmid pVS1 (Heeb et al., 2000)
   6811..7005    +  rep_origin     pVS1 oriV: origin of replication for the Pseudomonas plasmid pVS1 (Heeb et al., 2000)
   7208..7247    +  CDS            rop (fragment): Rop protein, which maintains plasmids at low copy number; rop
   7349..7489    +  misc_feature   bom: basis of mobility region from pBR322
   7675..8263    -  rep_origin     ori: high-copy-number ColE1/pMB1/pBR322/pUC origin of replication
   8350..9144    -  CDS            KanR: aminoglycoside phosphotransferase; aphA-3; confers resistance to kanamycin
   9569..9593    +  misc_feature   LB T-DNA repeat: left border repeat from nopaline C58 T-DNA
   9679..9931    -  terminator     MAS terminator: mannopine synthase terminator
   9944..10492   -  CDS            bar: PAT_STRHY - Experimental evidence at protein level: Swiss-Prot protein existence level 1. Inactivates phosphinothricin (PPT) by transfer of an acetyl group from acetyl CoA. Can also acetylate demethylphosphinothricin but not PTT or glutamate. This enzyme is an effector of phosphinothricin tripeptide (PTT or bialaphos) resistance. From Streptomyces hygroscopicus. Introduced by genetic manipulation and expressed in glufosinate-tolerant maize by Dekalb Genetics.
  10498..10878   -  promoter       MAS promoter: mannopine synthase promoter (Velten et al., 1984)
  10924..10965   -  rep_origin     ori (fragment): high-copy-number ColE1/pMB1/pBR322/pUC origin of replication
  11069..11087   +  promoter       T7 promoter: promoter for bacteriophage T7 RNA polymerase
  11108..11155   +  promoter       CaMV 35S promoter (enhanced) (fragment): cauliflower mosaic virus 35S promoter with a duplicated enhancer region
