[The description below was written by a language model from this plasmid's Addgene catalogue record and pLannotate feature annotations shown in this document.]
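Description:
pFGC5941-PacI-ath-STTM167 is a plant expression binary vector built on the pFGC5941-PacI backbone and designed to knock down miR167 function in Arabidopsis thaliana through a short tandem target mimic (STTM). The backbone carries the elements expected of an Agrobacterium-type T-DNA vector: nopaline-type left and right border repeats, the pVS1 replication and stability functions (oriV, RepA, StaA) that support maintenance in Agrobacterium, and a ColE1/pBR322-type origin with the bom mobilisation region for high-copy propagation in E. coli. A kanamycin resistance gene lies outside the T-DNA. Within the borders, a bar gene under the mannopine synthase promoter and terminator confers phosphinothricin (Basta) resistance for selecting transformed plants.

The roughly 2.8 kb insert was cloned as a PacI fragment, with both sites retained. According to the depositor it comprises a 2x35S promoter, the STTM, a 35S terminator and a chloramphenicol resistance gene. The feature table agrees: an enhanced CaMV 35S promoter spans the numbering origin of the circular sequence and is followed by an unannotated stretch where the STTM presumably sits, then the CaMV poly(A) signal and a reverse-oriented CmR cassette. The CmR marker explains the dual chloramphenicol and kanamycin selection in bacteria. It probably allows selection for the insert, although the record does not say so. An OCS terminator and short fragments of an MCS and lacZα remain downstream from the parental vector.

An STTM transcript generally carries two non-cleavable miRNA binding sites joined by a spacer, which sequesters the target miRNA and triggers its degradation. The depositor notes discrepancies between the STTM sequence and the reference, which are reported not to affect function.
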