Addgene plasmid #84092: pFGC5941-PacI-ath-STTM167
Purpose: target miRNA167 for destruction in Arabidopsis thaliana
Depositing lab: Guiliang Tang. Depositing organization: Michigan Technological University. Publication: Construction of short tandem target mimic (STTM) to block the functions of plant and animal microRNAs. Tang G, Yan J, Gu Y, Qiao M, Fan R, Mao Y, Tang X. Methods. 2012 Oct;58(2):118-25. doi: 10.1016/j.ymeth.2012.10.006. Epub 2012 Oct 23. PubMed 23098881.
Backbone
  Vector backbone: pFGC5941-PacI
  Backbone manufacturer: Guiliang Tang (Addgene plasmid # 44182)
  Backbone size w/o insert (bp): 8608
  Vector type: Plant Expression
  Selectable markers: Basta
Growth in bacteria
  Bacterial resistance: Chloramphenicol and Kanamycin, 25 & 50 μg/mL
  Growth temperature: 37°C
  Growth strain: DH5alpha
  Copy number: High Copy
Gene/Insert
  Gene/Insert name: STTM167
  Species: A. thaliana (mustard weed)
  Insert size (bp): 2846
  Promoter: 2x35S
  Cloning method: Restriction Enzyme; 5′ cloning site PacI (not destroyed); 3′ cloning site PacI (not destroyed)
  Sequencing primers: 5′ CACTATCCTTCGCAAGACCCTTCC; 3′ CAACACATGAGCGAAACCCTATAA
Terms and licenses: Academic/Nonprofit Terms; Industry Terms: Not Available to Industry
Depositor comments: The insert within this plasmid contains a 2x35S promoter, STTM, T35S and CmR. The STTM sequence in the plasmid contains discrepancies compared to the reference sequence. According to the depositing lab, these mutations should not affect plasmid function.
How to cite: pFGC5941-PacI-ath-STTM167 was a gift from Guiliang Tang (Addgene plasmid # 84092 ; http://n2t.net/addgene:84092 ; RRID:Addgene_84092)
