>Addgene plasmid #84092 | pFGC5941-PacI-ath-STTM167 | depositor partial sequence | sequence record 160648 | STTM
TAGATCATGCTCTAGGCAGCTTCAGTTGTTGTTGTTATGGTCTAATTTAAATATGGTCTAAAGAAGAAGA
ATCAGATCATGCTCTAGGCAGCTTCA
